>Addgene plasmid #143817 | TFORF1508 | addgene full sequence | sequence record 396297 | Addgene NGS Result
TTAATGTAGTCTTATGCAATACTCTTGTAGTCTTGCAACATGGTAACGATGAGTTAGCAACATGCCTTAC
AAGGAGAGAAAAAGCACCGTGCATGCCGATTGGTGGAAGTAAGGTGGTACGATCGTGCCTTATTAGGAAG
GCAACAGACGGGTCTGACATGGATTGGACGAACCACTGAATTGCCGCATTGCAGAGATATTGTATTTAAG
TGCCTAGCTCGATACATAAACGGGTCTCTCTGGTTAGACCAGATCTGAGCCTGGGAGCTCTCTGGCTAAC
TAGGGAACCCACTGCTTAAGCCTCAATAAAGCTTGCCTTGAGTGCTTCAAGTAGTGTGTGCCCGTCTGTT
GTGTGACTCTGGTAACTAGAGATCCCTCAGACCCTTTTAGTCAGTGTGGAAAATCTCTAGCAGTGGCGCC
CGAACAGGGACTTGAAAGCGAAAGGGAAACCAGAGGAGCTCTCTCGACGCAGGACTCGGCTTGCTGAAGC
GCGCACGGCAAGAGGCGAGGGGCGGCGACTGGTGAGTACGCCAAAAATTTTGACTAGCGGAGGCTAGAAG
GAGAGAGATGGGTGCGAGAGCGTCAGTATTAAGCGGGGGAGAATTAGATCGCGATGGGAAAAAATTCGGT
TAAGGCCAGGGGGAAAGAAAAAATATAAATTAAAACATATAGTATGGGCAAGCAGGGAGCTAGAACGATT
CGCAGTTAATCCTGGCCTGTTAGAAACATCAGAAGGCTGTAGACAAATACTGGGACAGCTACAACCATCC
CTTCAGACAGGATCAGAAGAACTTAGATCATTATATAATACAGTAGCAACCCTCTATTGTGTGCATCAAA
GGATAGAGATAAAAGACACCAAGGAAGCTTTAGACAAGATAGAGGAAGAGCAAAACAAAAGTAAGACCAC
CGCACAGCAAGCGGCCGCTGATCTTCAGACCTGGAGGAGGAGATATGAGGGACAATTGGAGAAGTGAATT
ATATAAATATAAAGTAGTAAAAATTGAACCATTAGGAGTAGCACCCACCAAGGCAAAGAGAAGAGTGGTG
CAGAGAGAAAAAAGAGCAGTGGGAATAGGAGCTTTGTTCCTTGGGTTCTTGGGAGCAGCAGGAAGCACTA
TGGGCGCAGCGTCAATGACGCTGACGGTACAGGCCAGACAATTATTGTCTGGTATAGTGCAGCAGCAGAA
CAATTTGCTGAGGGCTATTGAGGCGCAACAGCATCTGTTGCAACTCACAGTCTGGGGCATCAAGCAGCTC
CAGGCAAGAATCCTGGCTGTGGAAAGATACCTAAAGGATCAACAGCTCCTGGGGATTTGGGGTTGCTCTG
GAAAACTCATTTGCACCACTGCTGTGCCTTGGAATGCTAGTTGGAGTAATAAATCTCTGGAACAGATTTG
GAATCACACGACCTGGATGGAGTGGGACAGAGAAATTAACAATTACACAAGCTTAATACACTCCTTAATT
GAAGAATCGCAAAACCAGCAAGAAAAGAATGAACAAGAATTATTGGAATTAGATAAATGGGCAAGTTTGT
GGAATTGGTTTAACATAACAAATTGGCTGTGGTATATAAAATTATTCATAATGATAGTAGGAGGCTTGGT
AGGTTTAAGAATAGTTTTTGCTGTACTTTCTATAGTGAATAGAGTTAGGCAGGGATATTCACCATTATCG
TTTCAGACCCACCTCCCAACCCCGAGGGGACCCATGCATTGCATCTCAATTAGTCAGCAACCAGGTGTGG
AAAGTCCCCAGGCTCCCCAGCAGGCAGAAGTATGCAAAGCATGCGTCTCAATTAGTCAGCAACCATAGTC
CCGCCCCTAACTCCGCCCATCCCGCCCCTAACTCCGCCCAGTTCCGCCCATTCTCCGCCCCATGGCTGAC
TAATTTTTTTTATTTATGCAGAGGCCGAGGCCGCCTCGGCCTCTGAGCTATTCCAGAAGTAGTGAGGAGG
CTTTTTTGGAGGCCTAGGCTTTTGCAAAAAGCTTTCTAGAGGTACCACCGGAGCTTACCATGACCGAGTA
CAAGCCCACGGTGCGCCTCGCCACCCGCGACGACGTCCCCAGGGCCGTACGCACCCTCGCCGCCGCGTTC
GCCGACTACCCCGCCACGCGCCACACCGTCGATCCGGACCGCCACATCGAGCGGGTCACCGAGCTGCAAG
AACTCTTCCTCACGCGCGTCGGGCTCGACATCGGCAAGGTGTGGGTCGCGGACGACGGCGCCGCCGTGGC
GGTCTGGACCACGCCGGAGAGCGTCGAAGCGGGGGCGGTGTTCGCCGAGATCGGCCCGCGCATGGCCGAG
TTGAGCGGTTCCCGGCTGGCCGCGCAGCAACAGATGGAAGGCCTCCTGGCGCCGCACCGGCCCAAGGAGC
CCGCGTGGTTCCTGGCCACCGTCGGCGTCTCGCCCGACCACCAGGGCAAGGGTCTGGGCAGCGCCGTCGT
GCTCCCCGGAGTGGAGGCGGCCGAGCGCGCCGGGGTGCCCGCCTTCCTGGAGACCTCCGCGCCCCGCAAC
CTCCCCTTCTACGAGCGGCTCGGCTTCACCGTCACCGCCGACGTCGAGGTGCCCGAAGGACCGCGCACCT
GGTGCATGACCCGCAAGCCCGGTGCCAGTTAACGAATTCTAGATCTTGAGACAAATGGCAGTATTCATCC
ACAATTTTAAAAGAAAAGGGGGGATTGGGGGGTACAGTGCAGGGGAAAGAATAGTAGACATAATAGCAAC
AGACATACAAACTAAAGAATTACAAAAACAAATTACAAAAATTCAAAATTTTCGGGTTTATTACAGGGAC
AGCAGAGATCCACTTTGGCGCCGGCTCGAGGCCTGCAGGTGCAAAGATGGATAAAGTTTTAAACAGAGAG
GAATCTTTGCAGCTAATGGACCTTCTAGGTCTTGAAAGGAGTGGGAATTGGCTCCGGTGCCCGTCAGTGG
GCAGAGCGCACATCGCCCACAGTCCCCGAGAAGTTGGGGGGAGGGGTCGGCAATTGAACCGGTGCCTAGA
GAAGGTGGCGCGGGGTAAACTGGGAAAGTGATGTCGTGTACTGGCTCCGCCTTTTTCCCGAGGGTGGGGG
AGAACCGTATATAAGTGCAGTAGTCGCCGTGAACGTTCTTTTTCGCAACGGGTTTGCCGCCAGAACACAG
GTAAGTGCCGTGTGTGGTTCCCGCGGGCCTGGCCTCTTTACGGGTTATGGCCCTTGCGTGCCTTGAATTA
CTTCCACCTGGCTGCAGTACGTGATTCTTGATCCCGAGCTTCGGGTTGGAAGTGGGTGGGAGAGTTCGAG
GCCTTGCGCTTAAGGAGCCCCTTCGCCTCGTGCTTGAGTTGAGGCCTGGCCTGGGCGCTGGGGCCGCCGC
GTGCGAATCTGGTGGCACCTTCGCGCCTGTCTCGCTGCTTTCGATAAGTCTCTAGCCATTTAAAATTTTT
GATGACCTGCTGCGACGCTTTTTTTCTGGCAAGATAGTCTTGTAAATGCGGGCCAAGATCTGCACACTGG
TATTTCGGTTTTTGGGGCCGCGGGCGGCGACGGGGCCCGTGCGTCCCAGCGCACATGTTCGGCGAGGCGG
GGCCTGCGAGCGCGGCCACCGAGAATCGGACGGGGGTAGTCTCAAGCTGGCCGGCCTGCTCTGGTGCCTG
GCCTCGCGCCGCCGTGTATCGCCCCGCCCTGGGCGGCAAGGCTGGCCCGGTCGGCACCAGTTGCGTGAGC
GGAAAGATGGCCGCTTCCCGGCCCTGCTGCAGGGAGCTCAAAATGGAGGACGCGGCGCTCGGGAGAGCGG
GCGGGTGAGTCACCCACACAAAGGAAAAGGGCCTTTCCGTCCTCAGCCGTCGCTTCATGTGACTCCACGG
AGTACCGGGCGCCGTCCAGGCACCTCGATTAGTTCTCGAGCTTTTGGAGTACGTCGTCTTTAGGTTGGGG
GGAGGGGTTTTATGCGATGGAGTTTCCCCACACTGAGTGGGTGGAGACTGAAGTTAGGCCAGCTTGGCAC
TTGATGTAATTCTCCTTGGAATTTGCCCTTTTTGAGTTTGGATCTTGGTTCATTCTCAAGCCTCAGACAG
TGGTTCAAAGTTTTTTTCTTCCATTTCAGGTGTCGTGAGGCTAGCACCGCCACCATGGGGGAACACAGTC
CAGACAACAACATCATCTACTTTGAGGCAGAGGAAGATGAGCTGACCCCCGATGATAAAATGCTCAGGTT
TGTGGATAAAAACGGACTGGTGCCTTCCTCATCTGGAACTGTTTATGATAGGACCACTGTTCTTATTGAG
CAGGACCCTGGCACTTTGGAGGATGAAGATGACGACGGACAGTGCGGAGAACACTTGCCTTTTCTAGTAG
GGGGTGAAGAGGGCTTTCACCTGATAGATCATGAAGCAATGTCCCAGGGTTATGTGCAGCACATTATCTC
ACCAGATCAGATTCATTTGACAATAAACCCTGGTTCCACACCCATGCCAAGAAATATTGAAGGTGCAACC
CTCACTCTGCAGTCGGAATGTCCGGAAACAAAACGTAAAGAAGTAAAGCGGTACCAATGTACCTTTGAGG
GCTGTCCCCGCACCTACAGCACAGCAGGCAACCTGCGAACCCACCAGAAGACTCACCGAGGAGAGTACAC
CTTTGTCTGTAATCAGGAGGGCTGTGGCAAAGCCTTCCTTACCTCTTACAGCCTCAGGATCCACGTGCGA
GTGCACACGAAGGAGAAGCCATTTGAGTGTGACGTGCAGGGCTGTGAGAAGGCATTCAACACACTGTACA
GGCTGAAAGCACATCAGAGGCTTCACACAGGGAAAACGTTTAACTGTGAATCTGAAGGCTGCAGCAAATA
CTTCACCACACTCAGTGATCTGAGGAAGCACATTCGAACTCATACAGGGGAAAAGCCATTTCGGTGCGAT
CACGATGGCTGTGGAAAAGCATTTGCAGCAAGCCACCACCTTAAAACTCACGTTCGTACACATACTGGTG
AAAGACCCTTCTTCTGCCCCAGTAATGGCTGTGAGAAAACATTCAGCACTCAATACAGTCTCAAAAGTCA
CATGAAAGGTCATGATAACAAAGGACACTCATACAATGCACTTCCACAACACAATGGATCAGAGGATACA
AATCACTCACTTTGTCTAAGTGACTTGAGCCTTCTGTCCACAGATTCTGAATTGCGAGAAAATTCCAGTA
CGACCCAGGGCCAGGACCTCAGCACAATTTCACCAGCAATCATCTTTGAATCAATGTTCCAGAATTCAGA
TGATACGGCAATTCAGGAAGATCCTCAACAGACAGCTTCCTTGACTGAAAGTTTTAATGGTGATGCAGAG
TCAGTCAGTGATGTTCCGCCATCCACAGGAAATTCAGCATCTTTATCTCTTCCACTTGTACTGCAACCTG
GCCTCTCCGAGCCACCCCAGCCTCTACTACCTGCCTCAGCTCCGTCTGCTCCTCCGCCTGCTCCCTCCCT
AGGACCTGGCTCCCAGCAAGCTGCATTTGGCAACCCCCCTGCTCTCTTACAACCTCCAGAAGTGCCTGTT
CCCCACAGCACACAGTTTGCTGCTAATCATCAAGAGTTTCTTCCGCACCCCCAGGCACCGCAGCCCATTG
TACCAGGACTTTCTGTTGTTGCTGGGGCTTCTGCATCAGCAGCGGCAGTGGCATCAGCTGTGGCAGCACC
AGCCCCACCACAAAGTACTACTGAGCCCCTGCCAGCCATGGTCCAGACTCTGCCCCTGGGTGCCAACTCT
GTCCTAACTAATAATCCCACAATAACCATCACCCCAACTCCCAACACAGCTATCCTGCAGTCCAGCCTAG
TCATGGGAGAACAGAACTTACAATGGATATTAAATGGTGCCACCAGTTCTCCACAAAACCAAGAACAAAT
TCAGCAAGCATCTAAAGTTGAGAAGGTGTTTTTTACCACTGCAGTACCAGTAGCCAGTAGCCCAGGGAGC
TCTGTCCAGCAGATTGGCCTCAGTGTTCCTGTGATCATCATCAAACAAGAAGAGGCATGTCAGTGTCAGT
GTGCATGCCGGGACTCTGCAAAGGAGCGGGCATCCAGCAGGAGAAAGGGCTGCTCCTCCCCACCCCCTCC
AGAGCCGAGCCCCCAGGCTCCTGATGGGCCCAGCCTGCAGCTCCCAGCGCAGACTTTCTCTTCAGCCCCT
GTTCCCGGGTCATCATCCTCTACCTTGCCCTCCTCCTGTGAGCAAAGCCGACAAGCAGAGACTCCTTCAG
ACCCTCAGACAGAAACATTAAGTGCCATGGATGTGTCAGAGTTTCTATCCCTCCAGAGCCTGGACACCCC
GTCCAATCTGATTCCCATTGAAGCACTACTGCAGGGGGAGGAGGAGATGGGCCTCACCAGCAGCTTCTCC
AAGTAGTAATGAACTAGTCCGTAACTTGAAAGTATTTCGATTTCTTGGCTTTATATATCTTGTGGAAAGG
ACGATTTGAGAGCTGATTTGCTGTTCGTACGCGTTAAGTCGACAATCAACCTCTGGATTACAAAATTTGT
GAAAGATTGACTGGTATTCTTAACTATGTTGCTCCTTTTACGCTATGTGGATACGCTGCTTTAATGCCTT
TGTATCATGCTATTGCTTCCCGTATGGCTTTCATTTTCTCCTCCTTGTATAAATCCTGGTTGCTGTCTCT
TTATGAGGAGTTGTGGCCCGTTGTCAGGCAACGTGGCGTGGTGTGCACTGTGTTTGCTGACGCAACCCCC
ACTGGTTGGGGCATTGCCACCACCTGTCAGCTCCTTTCCGGGACTTTCGCTTTCCCCCTCCCTATTGCCA
CGGCGGAACTCATCGCCGCCTGCCTTGCCCGCTGCTGGACAGGGGCTCGGCTGTTGGGCACTGACAATTC
CGTGGTGTTGTCGGGGAAATCATCGTCCTTTCCTTGGCTGCTCGCCTGTGTTGCCACCTGGATTCTGCGC
GGGACGTCCTTCTGCTACGTCCCTTCGGCCCTCAATCCAGCGGACCTTCCTTCCCGCGGCCTGCTGCCGG
CTCTGCGGCCTCTTCCGCGTCTTCGCCTTCGCCCTCAGACGAGTCGGATCTCCCTTTGGGCCGCCTCCCC
GCGTCGACTTTAAGACCAATGACTTACAAGGCAGCTGTAGATCTTAGCCACTTTTTAAAAGAAAAGGGGG
GACTGGAAGGGCTAATTCACTCCCAACGAAGACAAGATCTGCTTTTTGCTTGTACTGGGTCTCTCTGGTT
AGACCAGATCTGAGCCTGGGAGCTCTCTGGCTAACTAGGGAACCCACTGCTTAAGCCTCAATAAAGCTTG
CCTTGAGTGCTTCAAGTAGTGTGTGCCCGTCTGTTGTGTGACTCTGGTAACTAGAGATCCCTCAGACCCT
TTTAGTCAGTGTGGAAAATCTCTAGCAGTACGTATAGTAGTTCATGTCATCTTATTATTCAGTATTTATA
ACTTGCAAAGAAATGAATATCAGAGAGTGAGAGGAACTTGTTTATTGCAGCTTATAATGGTTACAAATAA
AGCAATAGCATCACAAATTTCACAAATAAAGCATTTTTTTCACTGCATTCTAGTTGTGGTTTGTCCAAAC
TCATCAATGTATCTTATCATGTCTGGCTCTAGCTATCCCGCCCCTAACTCCGCCCATCCCGCCCCTAACT
CCGCCCAGTTCCGCCCATTCTCCGCCCCATGGCTGACTAATTTTTTTTATTTATGCAGAGGCCGAGGCCG
CCTCGGCCTCTGAGCTATTCCAGAAGTAGTGAGGAGGCTTTTTTGGAGGCCTAGGGACGTACCCAATTCG
CCCTATAGTGAGTCGTATTACGCGCGCTCACTGGCCGTCGTTTTACAACGTCGTGACTGGGAAAACCCTG
GCGTTACCCAACTTAATCGCCTTGCAGCACATCCCCCTTTCGCCAGCTGGCGTAATAGCGAAGAGGCCCG
CACCGATCGCCCTTCCCAACAGTTGCGCAGCCTGAATGGCGAATGGG
[124 nt withheld, positions 7958-8081]
C
[91 nt withheld, positions 8083-8173]
A
[49 nt withheld, positions 8175-8223]
CCTTTGACGTTGGAGTCCACGTTCTTT
[37 nt withheld, positions 8251-8287]
ACCCTATCTCGGTCTATTCTTTTGATTTATAAGGGATTTTGCCGATTTCGGCCTATTGGTTAAAAAATGA
GCTGATTTAACAAAAATTTAACGCGAATTTTAACAAAATATTAACGCTTACAATTTAGGTGGCACTTTTC
GGGGAAATGTGCGCGGAACCCCTATTTGTTTATTTTTCTAAATACATTCAAATATGTATCCGCTCATGAG
ACAATAACCCTGATAAATGCTTCAATAATATTGAAAAAGGAAGAGTATGAGTATTCAACATTTCCGTGTC
GCCCTTATTCCCTTTTTTGCGGCATTTTGCCTTCCTGTTTTTGCTCACCCAGAAACGCTGGTGAAAGTAA
AAGATGCTGAAGATCAGTTGGGTGCACGAGTGGGTTACATCGAACTGGATCTCAACAGCGGTAAGATCCT
TGAGAGTTTTCGCCCCGAAGAACGTTTTCCAATGATGAGCACTTTTAAAGTTCTGCTATGTGGCGCGGTA
TTATCCCGTATTGACGCCGGGCAAGAGCAACTCGGTCGCCGCATACACTATTCTCAGAATGACTTGGTTG
AGTACTCACCAGTCACAGAAAAGCATCTTACGGATGGCATGACAGTAAGAGAATTATGCAGTGCTGCCAT
AACCATGAGTGATAACACTGCGGCCAACTTACTTCTGACAACGATCGGAGGACCGAAGGAGCTAACCGCT
TTTTTGCACAACATGGGGGATCATGTAACTCGCCTTGATCGTTGGGAACCGGAGCTGAATGAAGCCATAC
CAAACGACGAGCGTGACACCACGATGCCTGTAGCAATGGCAACAACGTTGCGCAAACTATTAACTGGCGA
ACTACTTACTCTAGCTTCCCGGCAACAATTAATAGACTGGATGGAGGCGGATAAAGTTGCAGGACCACTT
CTGCGCTCGGCCCTTCCGGCTGGCTGGTTTATTGCTGATAAATCTGGAGCCGGTGAGCGTGGGTCTCGCG
GTATCATTGCAGCACTGGGGCCAGATGGTAAGCCCTCCCGTATCGTAGTTATCTACACGACGGGGAGTCA
GGCAACTATGGATGAACGAAATAGACAGATCGCTGAGATAGGTGCCTCACTGATTAAGCATTGGTAACTG
TCAGACCAAGTTTACTCATATATACTTTAGATTGATTTAAAACTTCATTTTTAATTTAAAAGGATCTAGG
TGAAGATCCTTTTTGATAATCTCATGACCAAAATCCCTTAACGTGAGTTTTCGTTCCACTGAGCGTCAGA
CCCCGTAGAAAAGATCAAAGGATCTTCTTGAGATCCTTTTTTTCTGCGCGTAATCTGCTGCTTGCAAACA
AAAAAACCACCGCTACCAGCGGTGGTTTGTTTGCCGGATCAAGAGCTACCAACTCTTTTTCCGAAGGTAA
CTGGCTTCAGCAGAGCGCAGATACCAAATACTGTTCTTCTAGTGTAGCCGTAGTTAGGCCACCACTTCAA
GAACTCTGTAGCACCGCCTACATACCTCGCTCTGCTAATCCTGTTACCAGTGGCTGCTGCCAGTGGCGAT
AAGTCGTGTCTTACCGGGTTGGACTCAAGACGATAGTTACCGGATAAGGCGCAGCGGTCGGGCTGAACGG
GGGGTTCGTGCACACAGCCCAGCTTGGAGCGAACGACCTACACCGAACTGAGATACCTACAGCGTGAGCT
ATGAGAAAGCGCCACGCTTCCCGAAGGGAGAAAGGCGGACAGGTATCCGGTAAGCGGCAGGGTCGGAACA
GGAGAGCGCACGAGGGAGCTTCCAGGGGGAAACGCCTGGTATCTTTATAGTCCTGTCGGGTTTCGCCACC
TCTGACTTGAGCGTCGATTTTTGTGATGCTCGTCAGGGGGGCGGAGCCTATGGAAAAACGCCAGCAACGC
GGCCTTTTTACGGTTCCTGGCCTTTTGCTGGCCTTTTGCTCACATGTTCTTTCCTGCGTTATCCCCTGAT
TCTGTGGATAACCGTATTACCGCCTTTGAGTGAGCTGATACCGCTCGCCGCAGCCGAACGACCGAGCGCA
GCGAGTCAGTGAGCGAGGAAGCGGAAGAGCGCCCAATACGCAAACCGCCTCTCCCCGCGCGTTGGCCGAT
TCATTAATGCAGCTGGCACGACAGGTTTCCCGACTGGAAAGCGGGCAGTGAGCGCAACGCAATTAATGTG
AGTTAGCTCACTCATTAGGCACCCCAGGCTTTACACTTTATGCTTCCGGCTCGTATGTTGTGTGGAATTG
TGAGCGGATAACAATTTCACACAGGAAACAGCTATGACCATGATTACGCCAAGCGCGCAATTAACCCTCA
CTAAAGGGAACAAAAGCTGGAGCTGCAAGC
Features (pLannotate 1.2.2; 31 found; start..end, strand, type, name):
      5..231     +  promoter       RSV promoter: Rous sarcoma virus enhancer/promoter
    232..412     +  LTR            5' LTR (truncated): truncated 5' long terminal repeat (LTR) from HIV-1
    459..584     +  misc_feature   HIV-1 Ψ: packaging signal of human immunodeficiency virus type 1
    568..931     +  CDS            HIV-1 gag (fragment): gag protein from human immunodeficiency virus 1; gag
   1077..1310    +  misc_feature   RRE: The Rev response element (RRE) of HIV-1 allows for Rev-dependent mRNA export from the nucleus to the cytoplasm.
   1687..1713    +  CDS            Rev (fragment): human immunodeficiency virus 1 (HIV-1) Rev protein; rev; enhances nuclear export of unspliced and incompletely spliced viral mRNAs
   1720..1743    +  promoter       SV40 promoter (fragment): SV40 early promoter
   1744..1815    +  promoter       SV40 promoter (fragment): SV40 enhancer and early promoter
   1839..1974    +  rep_origin     SV40 ori: SV40 origin of replication
   2020..2616    +  CDS            PuroR (fragment): puromycin N-acetyltransferase; pac from Streptomyces; confers resistance to puromycin
   2665..2782    +  misc_feature   cPPT/CTS: central polypurine tract and central termination sequence of HIV-1
   2847..2913    +  CDS            small t antigen (fragment): SV40 (simian virus 40) small t antigen
   2920..4098    +  promoter       EF-1α promoter: strong constitutive promoter for human elongation factor EF-1α
   4115..6373    +  CDS            MTF1: MTF1_HUMAN - Experimental evidence at protein level: Swiss-Prot protein existence level 1. Zinc-dependent transcriptional regulator of cellular adaption to conditions of exposure to heavy metals (PubMed:8065932). Binds to metal responsive elements (MRE) in promoters and activates the transcription of metallothionein genes like metallothionein-2/MT2A (PubMed:8065932). Also regulates the expression of metalloproteases in response to intracellular zinc and functions as a catabolic regulator of cartilages (By similarity). From Homo sapiens (Human).
   6389..6442    +  promoter       U6 promoter (fragment): RNA polymerase III promoter for human U6 snRNA
   6484..7072    +  misc_feature   WPRE: woodchuck hepatitis virus posttranscriptional regulatory element
   7123..7142    +  misc_feature   cPPT/CTS (fragment): central polypurine tract and central termination sequence of HIV-1
   7144..7377    +  LTR            3' LTR (ΔU3): self-inactivating 3' long terminal repeat (LTR) from HIV-1
   7455..7576    +  polyA_signal   SV40 poly(A) signal: SV40 polyadenylation signal
   7616..7751    +  rep_origin     SV40 ori: SV40 origin of replication
   7772..7790    -  promoter       T7 promoter: promoter for bacteriophage T7 RNA polymerase
   7798..7953    +  CDS            lacZα (fragment): LacZα fragment of β-galactosidase; lacZ fragment
   7958..8386    +  rep_origin     f1 ori (sequence partly withheld): f1 bacteriophage origin of replication; arrow indicates direction of (+) strand synthesis
   8439..8543    +  promoter       AmpR promoter: bla
   8544..9404    +  CDS            AmpR: β-lactamase; bla; confers resistance to ampicillin, carbenicillin, and related antibiotics
   9575..10163   +  rep_origin     ori: high-copy-number ColE1/pMB1/pBR322/pUC origin of replication
  10346..10438   +  CDS            lacI (fragment): lac repressor; lacI; The lac repressor binds to the lac operator to inhibit transcription in E. coli. This inhibition can be relieved by adding lactose or isopropyl-β-D-thiogalactopyranoside (IPTG).
  10451..10472   +  protein_bind   CAP binding site: CAP binding activates transcription in the presence of cAMP. E. coli catabolite activator protein
  10487..10517   +  promoter       lac promoter: promoter for the E. coli lac operon
  10525..10541   +  protein_bind   lac operator: The lac repressor binds to the lac operator to inhibit transcription in E. coli. This inhibition can be relieved by adding lactose or isopropyl-β-D-thiogalactopyranoside (IPTG). lac repressor encoded by lacI
  10586..10604   +  promoter       T3 promoter: promoter for bacteriophage T3 RNA polymerase
