[The description below was written by a language model from this plasmid's Addgene catalogue record and pLannotate feature annotations shown in this document.]
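Description:
TFORF1508 is a lentiviral mammalian expression plasmid built on the pLX_TRC317 backbone. It carries the human MTF1 open reading frame as one member of a barcoded transcription factor ORF collection. In bacteria it is maintained through a high-copy ColE1/pUC-type origin and selected with ampicillin via β-lactamase. An f1 origin and remnants of a lac/T7/T3 cloning region are also present. The depositor notes that the plasmid can recombine, as is common for LTR-containing vectors.

The viral portion has a third-generation, self-inactivating layout. An RSV promoter drives a truncated HIV-1 5' LTR, followed by the Ψ packaging signal with a gag fragment, the RRE for Rev-dependent export of the genomic RNA, and a cPPT/CTS element. A ΔU3 3' LTR closes the transfer cassette, with an SV40 polyadenylation signal downstream of it. Two expression units sit between the LTRs. The first is an SV40 early promoter/origin driving puromycin N-acetyltransferase, which allows selection of transduced cells. The second is the strong constitutive EF-1α promoter driving MTF1, followed by WPRE to enhance transcript expression.

MTF1 encodes a zinc-dependent regulator that binds metal responsive elements and activates metallothionein genes. According to the catalogue entry, each construct in the collection carries a unique 24-bp barcode. The feature table does not annotate this barcode, so its position cannot be stated from the record. A short U6-promoter-like fragment is annotated between the ORF and WPRE. The intended use is overexpression of the transcription factor in mammalian cells, particularly in pooled screens where barcode readout identifies which factor each cell received.
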