Addgene plasmid #143817: TFORF1508
Purpose: Lentiviral vector for overexpressing transcription factor ORFs with unique 24-bp barcodes. Barcodes facilitate identification of transcription factors in pooled screens.
Depositing lab: Feng Zhang. Depositing organization: Broad Institute. Publication: A transcription factor atlas of directed differentiation. Joung J, Ma S, Tay T, Geiger-Schuller KR, Kirchgatterer PC, Verdine VK, Guo B, Arias-Garcia MA, Allen WE, Singh A, Kuksenko O, Abudayyeh OO, Gootenberg JS, Fu Z, Macrae RK, Buenrostro JD, Regev A, Zhang F. Cell. 2023 Jan 5;186(1):209-229.e26. doi: 10.1016/j.cell.2022.11.026. PubMed 36608654.
Backbone
  Vector backbone: pLX_TRC317
  Backbone manufacturer: Broad Institute Genetic Perturbation Platform
  Backbone size w/o insert (bp): 8264
  Vector type: Mammalian Expression, Lentiviral
  Selectable markers: Puromycin
Growth in bacteria
  Bacterial resistance: Ampicillin, 100 μg/mL
  Growth temperature: 37°C
  Growth strain: NEB Stable
  Copy number: High Copy
Gene/Insert
  Gene/Insert name: MTF1
  Species: H. sapiens (human)
  Insert size (bp): 2363
  Entrez Gene: MTF1 (a.k.a. MTF-1, ZRF)
  Promoter: EF1a
  Cloning method: Unknown
  Sequencing primers: 5′ GGGTGGAGACTGAAGTTAGGCCAG; 3′ CACATAGCGTAAAAGGAGCAACATAG
Terms and licenses: Academic/Nonprofit Terms; Industry Terms: Not Available to Industry
Depositor comments: NM_005955,XM_011541491,ENST00000373036 . The transcription factor ORF portion of this plasmid was synthesized by Genewiz. Please test multiple small colonies in case of plasmid recombination. To make this collection available in a timely manner, a portion of this collection was not fully sequenced by Addgene. If an Addgene verified full plasmid sequence is not available, please contact us prior to placing an order to request the full sequence.
How to cite: TFORF1508 was a gift from Feng Zhang (Addgene plasmid # 143817 ; http://n2t.net/addgene:143817 ; RRID:Addgene_143817)
