>Addgene plasmid #143817 | TFORF1508 | depositor partial sequence | sequence record 283578 | Insert
ACCGCCACCATGGGGGAACACAGTCCAGACAACAACATCATCTACTTTGAGGCAGAGGAAGATGAGCTGA
CCCCCGATGATAAAATGCTCAGGTTTGTGGATAAAAACGGACTGGTGCCTTCCTCATCTGGAACTGTTTA
TGATAGGACCACTGTTCTTATTGAGCAGGACCCTGGCACTTTGGAGGATGAAGATGACGACGGACAGTGC
GGAGAACACTTGCCTTTTCTAGTAGGGGGTGAAGAGGGCTTTCACCTGATAGATCATGAAGCAATGTCCC
AGGGTTATGTGCAGCACATTATCTCACCAGATCAGATTCATTTGACAATAAACCCTGGTTCCACACCCAT
GCCAAGAAATATTGAAGGTGCAACCCTCACTCTGCAGTCGGAATGTCCGGAAACAAAACGTAAAGAAGTA
AAGCGGTACCAATGTACCTTTGAGGGCTGTCCCCGCACCTACAGCACAGCAGGCAACCTGCGAACCCACC
AGAAGACTCACCGAGGAGAGTACACCTTTGTCTGTAATCAGGAGGGCTGTGGCAAAGCCTTCCTTACCTC
TTACAGCCTCAGGATCCACGTGCGAGTGCACACGAAGGAGAAGCCATTTGAGTGTGACGTGCAGGGCTGT
GAGAAGGCATTCAACACACTGTACAGGCTGAAAGCACATCAGAGGCTTCACACAGGGAAAACGTTTAACT
GTGAATCTGAAGGCTGCAGCAAATACTTCACCACACTCAGTGATCTGAGGAAGCACATTCGAACTCATAC
AGGGGAAAAGCCATTTCGGTGCGATCACGATGGCTGTGGAAAAGCATTTGCAGCAAGCCACCACCTTAAA
ACTCACGTTCGTACACATACTGGTGAAAGACCCTTCTTCTGCCCCAGTAATGGCTGTGAGAAAACATTCA
GCACTCAATACAGTCTCAAAAGTCACATGAAAGGTCATGATAACAAAGGACACTCATACAATGCACTTCC
ACAACACAATGGATCAGAGGATACAAATCACTCACTTTGTCTAAGTGACTTGAGCCTTCTGTCCACAGAT
TCTGAATTGCGAGAAAATTCCAGTACGACCCAGGGCCAGGACCTCAGCACAATTTCACCAGCAATCATCT
TTGAATCAATGTTCCAGAATTCAGATGATACGGCAATTCAGGAAGATCCTCAACAGACAGCTTCCTTGAC
TGAAAGTTTTAATGGTGATGCAGAGTCAGTCAGTGATGTTCCGCCATCCACAGGAAATTCAGCATCTTTA
TCTCTTCCACTTGTACTGCAACCTGGCCTCTCCGAGCCACCCCAGCCTCTACTACCTGCCTCAGCTCCGT
CTGCTCCTCCGCCTGCTCCCTCCCTAGGACCTGGCTCCCAGCAAGCTGCATTTGGCAACCCCCCTGCTCT
CTTACAACCTCCAGAAGTGCCTGTTCCCCACAGCACACAGTTTGCTGCTAATCATCAAGAGTTTCTTCCG
CACCCCCAGGCACCGCAGCCCATTGTACCAGGACTTTCTGTTGTTGCTGGGGCTTCTGCATCAGCAGCGG
CAGTGGCATCAGCTGTGGCAGCACCAGCCCCACCACAAAGTACTACTGAGCCCCTGCCAGCCATGGTCCA
GACTCTGCCCCTGGGTGCCAACTCTGTCCTAACTAATAATCCCACAATAACCATCACCCCAACTCCCAAC
ACAGCTATCCTGCAGTCCAGCCTAGTCATGGGAGAACAGAACTTACAATGGATATTAAATGGTGCCACCA
GTTCTCCACAAAACCAAGAACAAATTCAGCAAGCATCTAAAGTTGAGAAGGTGTTTTTTACCACTGCAGT
ACCAGTAGCCAGTAGCCCAGGGAGCTCTGTCCAGCAGATTGGCCTCAGTGTTCCTGTGATCATCATCAAA
CAAGAAGAGGCATGTCAGTGTCAGTGTGCATGCCGGGACTCTGCAAAGGAGCGGGCATCCAGCAGGAGAA
AGGGCTGCTCCTCCCCACCCCCTCCAGAGCCGAGCCCCCAGGCTCCTGATGGGCCCAGCCTGCAGCTCCC
AGCGCAGACTTTCTCTTCAGCCCCTGTTCCCGGGTCATCATCCTCTACCTTGCCCTCCTCCTGTGAGCAA
AGCCGACAAGCAGAGACTCCTTCAGACCCTCAGACAGAAACATTAAGTGCCATGGATGTGTCAGAGTTTC
TATCCCTCCAGAGCCTGGACACCCCGTCCAATCTGATTCCCATTGAAGCACTACTGCAGGGGGAGGAGGA
GATGGGCCTCACCAGCAGCTTCTCCAAGTAGTAATGAACTAGTCCGTAACTTGAAAGTATTTCGATTTCT
TGGCTTTATATATCTTGTGGAAAGGACGATTTGAGAGCTGATTTGCTGTTCGT
