>Addgene plasmid #143817 | TFORF1508 | depositor partial sequence | sequence record 283579 | Barcode
TTTGAGAGCTGATTTGCTGTTCGT
